>Addgene plasmid #158836 | JGI_018317 | addgene full sequence | sequence record 316513 | Addgene NGS Result
GCAACGCAAAATGCTGAATTTAGCAGGCAAGTTTCCTGATAAAGGGCCCTGTGAGTGCGACATTCGACGC
GCGAAAGCGAGTTGACGGCGCCCGAAATTTTCTTAGAGTTCGTTCAAGCTTCGGTTTCGGGGAGCCGCTA
AGGGATGCGGACCCAGCCGGGTAAGTCGCCGGGAACTATGGAATAATCCTAATTTCTGTGCGGCAGGCGC
GAGCTGCCGGAGCGAATATCATCCCTGTCGCAAACAGCAGGTCAATCAACGGTGGGTAGCGGGCTGCTAT
CCAGCGGCGGATAAGACTTGTCGGAGGAATCCTCTAGAAATAATTTTGTTTAACTTTAAGAAGGAGATAT
ACCATGAACCAACGCCATGTCACGGGCTTTATCGTCGCGCTCGCTATCGTCGGCATGCTCCTGGCGTCAG
GGGCGATGGCCAACGATGAGCTGAAGCGCCTGCAGAAGGATCCGGGGCAGTGGGTCATCGCGCGCGGCAA
CTACGCCGGCTGGGGCTACTCCCCGCTCAAGCAGATCAACACCCTGAACGCCAAGAAGCTCCGCGTCGCC
TGGACCTTCAGCACCGGTGCCCTTCGCGGGCACGAAGGGGCCCCACTCGTGGTCGGGAACACGATGTACG
TGCACAGCGCGTACCCCAACCACGTGTACGCCCTTGACCTCACGAAGCAGCCGTACGAGATTAAGTGGCG
CTATACGCCGAAGCAGGACCCGCGCGCCGTGCCGGTCGCCTGCTGCGACGTCGTCCACCGCGGCCTGAAC
TACGTTGAGGGCAAGATCCTCATGATCACCCTGGACGGCCAAGTCATCGGACTCGACGTCAACACCGGGA
AGGAGCTTTGGAAGGCCAAGAACGCCGATCCCACCAAGGGGGCCACGATGACCGGCGCCGGCATCGTGAT
CAACGATAAGTTTATTGTGCCGGTCTCGGGCGGCGAGTTCGGGGTGCGGGGTCACGTCACCGCGTACAAT
ATCAACACGGGCGAGCGCGTGTGGCGGGCCTACTCCACCGGCCCCGACGAGGAGCTGCTGCTGGCGGACA
ATTTCAACGAGGCCCACCCCGAATACGGGCGCTTCGGCGAGGGCACGAAGACCTGGCCGGGCGAGGAGTG
GAAAACGGGCGGCGGCACGACGTGGGGCTGGTATACGTACGACCCGGAGCTACATTTGTTCTATTACAGC
ACGGGCAACCCGGGGACCTGGAACCCGAGTCAGAGGAAGGGGGACAATAAGTGGTCCATGACGATCTGGG
CCCGCGATCCGGATACTGGCAAGGCGACCTGGGCGTACCAGATGACCCCCTGGGATGCCTGGGACTATGA
CGGCGTCAACGAGAGCGTCCTGGTCGATCTGCCGTTCAACGGTAGTACCAAGAAGGCCCTCGTCCACTTC
GACCGCAATGGGTTCGGCTACACCATGGACCGGACCGACGGCACCCTGCTTACCGTCGAGCCCTTCTCCT
ACGTCAACTGGGCGACCGGAATCGACAAGAAGACCGGTCGGCCCATCGAGGATCCGGAGAAGCGCACCCG
CGCCGGCGAGGATATCAAGAACATCTGCCCCAGCGCGATGGGCGGTAAGGACCAGCAGCCGTCAGCCTAC
TCCCCGCACACGGGCCTGTTCTACGTGCCCACGAATCACCTGTGCATGGACTACGAGGGGGTCGAGGTCA
AGTACACGGCGGGCGCCCCGTACGTGGGCGCCAACGTGAAGATCTACGGCGGCCCGGGCGGCCACCACGG
CGAGTTCCTCGCCTGGGATCCGGTGCAGGGCAAGCGGGTCTGGGGTATCAAGGAACAGTTCCCGGTCTGG
TCGGGGGTCCTGACGACGGGCGGCAACGTCGTGTTCTATGGTACCATGGATGGCTGGTTCAAGGCCGTCA
ACGCGCATACCGGCGAGGTGCTCTGGAAGAACAAGGTTGGCTCGGGCATCATCGCCGCGCCGATGTCCTA
TATCGGACCCTCCGATGGCAAGCAGTACGTGGCAGTGTACTCCGGCGTCGGTGGCTGGTTCGGCCTCCCG
ATCGCCGCGAACCTCCCCCCGACGGACCCGTACGGCGCGCTGGGCGCCGTCAACGCGGTCCAGACCAGCG
GTCTCCATAAGGCCACCACCCTCGGCGGTATGCTCTATGTCTACTCCATCGACGCCGAAAACCTCTATTT
TCAGGGACATCATCACCATCACCATCACCACTGACAGCTATGACCATGATTACGCCAAGCTTGCATGCCT
GCAGGTCGACTCTAGAGGATCCCCGGGTACCGAGCTCGAATTCACTGGCCGTCGTTTTACAACGTCGTGA
CTGGGAAAACCCTGGCGTTACCCAACTTAATCGCCTTGCAGCACATCCCCCTTTCGCCAGCTGGCGTAAT
AGCGAAGAGGCCCGCACCGATCGCCCTTCCCAACAGTTGCGCAGCCTGAATGGCGAATGGCGCCTGATGC
GGTATTTTCTCCTTACGCATCTGTGCGGTATTTCACACCGCATATGGTGCACTCTCAGTACAATCTGCTC
TGATGCCGCATAGTTAAGCCAGCCCCGACACCCGCCAACACCCGCTGACGCGCCCTGACGGGCTTGTATG
CTCCCGGCATCCGCTTACAGACAAGCTGTGACCGTCTCCGGGAGCTGCATGTGTCAGAGGTTTTCACCGT
CATCACCGAAACGCGCGAGACGAAAGGGCCTCGTGATACGCCTATTTTTATAGGTTAATGTCATGATAAT
AATGGTTTCTTAGCACCCTTTCTCGGTCCTTCAACGTTCCTGACAACGAGCCTCCTTTTCGCCAATCCAT
CGACAATCACCGCGAGTCCCTGCTCGAACGCTGCGTCCGGACCGGCTTCGTCGAAGGCGTCTATCGCGGC
CCGCAACAGCGGCGAGAGCGGAGCCTGTTCAACGGTGCCGCCGCGCTCGCCGGCATCGCTGTCGCCGGCC
TGCTCCTCAAGCACGGCCCCAACAGTGAAGTAGCTGATTGTCATCAGCGCATTGACGGCGTCCCCGGCCG
AAAAACCCGCCTCGCAGAGGAAGCGAAGCTGCGCGTCGGCCGTTTCCATCTGCGGTGCGCCCGGTCGCGT
GCCGGCATGGATGCGCGCGCCATCGCGGTAGGCGAGCAGCGCCTGCCTGAAGCTGCGGGCATTCCCGATC
AGAAATGAGCGCCAGTCGTCGTCGGCTCTCGGCACCGAATGCGTATGATTCTCCGCCAGCATGGCTTCGG
CCAGTGCGTCGAGCAGCGCCCGCTTGTTCCTGAAGTGCCAGTAAAGCGCCGGCTGCTGAACCCCCAACCG
TTCCGCCAGTTTGCGTGTCGTCAGACCGTCTACGCCGACCTCGTTCAACAGGTCCAGGGCGGCACGGATC
ACTGTATTCGGCTGCAACTTTGTCATGCTTGACACTTTATCACTGATAAACATAATATGTCCACCAACTT
ATCAGTGATAAAGAATCCGCGCGTTCAATCGGACCAGCGGAGGCTGGTCCGGAGGCCAGACGTGAAACCC
AACATACCCCTGATCGTAATTCTGAGCACTGTCGCGCTCGACGCTGTCGGCATCGGCCTGATTATGCCGG
TGCTGCCGGGCCTCCTGCGCGATCTGGTTCACTCGAACGACGTCACCGCCCACTATGGCATTCTGCTGGC
GCTGTATGCGTTGGTGCAATTTGCCTGCGCACCTGTGCTGGGCGCGCTGTCGGATCGTTTCGGGCGGCGG
CCAATCTTGCTCGTCTCGCTGGCCGGCGCCACTGTCGACTACGCCATCATGGCGACAGCGCCTTTCCTTT
GGGTTCTCTATATCGGGCGGATCGTGGCCGGCATCACCGGGGCGACTGGGGCGGTAGCCGGCGCTTATAT
TGCCGATATCACTGATGGCGATGAGCGCGCGCGGCACTTCGGCTTCATGAGCGCCTGTTTCGGGTTCGGG
ATGGTCGCGGGACCTGTGCTCGGTGGGCTGATGGGCGGTTTCTCCCCCCACGCTCCGTTCTTCGCCGCGG
CAGCCTTGAACGGCCTCAATTTCCTGACGGGCTGTTTCCTTTTGCCGGAGTCGCACAAAGGCGAACGCCG
GCCGTTACGCCGGGAGGCTCTCAACCCGCTCGCTTCGTTCCGGTGGGCCCGGGGCATGACCGTCGTCGCC
GCCCTGATGGCGGTCTTCTTCATCATGCAACTTGTCGGACAGGTGCCGGCCGCGCTTTGGGTCATTTTCG
GCGAGGATCGCTTTCACTGGGACGCGACCACGATCGGCATTTCGCTTGCCGCATTTGGCATTCTGCATTC
ACTCGCCCAGGCAATGATCACCGGCCCTGTAGCCGCCCGGCTCGGCGAAAGGCGGGCACTCATGCTCGGA
ATGATTGCCGACGGCACAGGCTACATCCTGCTTGCCTTCGCGACACGGGGATGGATGGCGTTCCCGATCA
TGGTCCTGCTTGCTTCGGGTGGCATCGGAATGCCGGCGCTGCAAGCAATGTTGTCCAGGCAGGTGGATGA
GGAACGTCAGGGGCAGCTGCAAGGCTCACTGGCGGCGCTCACCAGCCTGACCTCGATCGTCGGACCCCTC
CTCTTCACGGCGATCTATGCGGCTTCTATAACAACGTGGAACGGGTGGGCATGGATTGCAGGCGCTGCCC
TCTACTTGCTCTGCCTGCCGGCGCTGCGTCGCGGGCTTTGGAGCGGCGCAGGGCAACGAGCCGATCGCTG
ATCGTGGAAACGATAGGCCTATGCCATGCGGGTCAAGGCGACTTCCGGCAAGCTATACGCGCCCTAGAAT
TGTCAATTTTAATCCTCTGTTTATCGGCAGTTCGTAGAGCGCGCCGTGCGTCCCGAGCGATACTGAGCGA
AGCAAGTGCGTCGAGCAGTGCCCGCTTGTTCCTGAAATGCCAGTAAAGCGCTGGCTGCTGAACCCCCAGC
CGGAACTGACCCCACAAGGCCCTAGCGTTTGCAATGCACCAGGTCATCATTGACCCAGGCGTGTTCCACC
AGGCCGCTGCCTCGCAACTCTTCGCAGGCTTCGCCGACCTGCTCGCGCCACTTCTTCACGCGGGTGGAAT
CCGATCCGCACATGAGGCGGAAGGTTTCCAGCTTGAGCGGGTACGGCTCCCGGTGCGAGCTGAAATAGTC
GAACATCCGTCGGGCCGTCGGCGACAGCTTGCGGTACTTCTCCCATATGAATTTCGTGTAGTGGTCGCCA
GCAAACAGCACGACGATTTCCTCGTCGATCAGGACCTGGCAACGGGACGTTTTCTTGCCACGGTCCAGGA
CGCGGAAGCGGTGCAGCAGCGACACCGATTCCAGGTGCCCAACGCGGTCGGACGTGAAGCCCATCGCCGT
CGCCTGTAGGCGCGACAGGCATTCCTCGGCCTTCGTGTAATACCGGCCATTGATCGACCAGCCCAGGTCC
TGGCAAAGCTCGTAGAACGTGAAGGTGATCGGCTCGCCGATAGGGGTGCGCTTCGCGTACTCCAACACCT
GCTGCCACACCAGTTCGTCATCGTCGGCCCGCAGCTCGACGCCGGTGTAGGTGATCTTCACGTCCTTGTT
GACGTGGAAAATGACCTTGTTTTGCAGCGCCTCGCGCGGGATTTTCTTGTTGCGCGTGGTGAACAGGGCA
GAGCGGGCCGTGTCGTTTGGCATCGCTCGCATCGTGTCCGGCCACGGCGCAATATCGAACAAGGAAAGCT
GCATTTCCTTGATCTGCTGCTTCGTGTGTTTCAGCAACGCGGCCTGCTTGGCCTCGCTGACCTGTTTTGC
CAGGTCCTCGCCGGCGGTTTTTCGCTTCTTGGTCGTCATAGTTCCTCGCGTGTCGATGGTCATCGACTTC
GCCAAACCTGCCGCCTCCTGTTCGAGACGACGCGAACGCTCCACGGCGGCCGATGGCGCGGGCAGGGCAG
GGGGAGCCAGTTGCACGCTGTCGCGCTCGATCTTGGCCGTAGCTTGCTGGACCATCGAGCCGACGGACTG
GAAGGTTTCGCGGGGCGCACGCATGACGGTGCGGCTTGCGATGGTTTCGGCATCCTCGGCGGAAAACCCC
GCGTCGATCAGTTCTTGCCTGTATGCCTTCCGGTCAAACGTCCGATTCATTCACCCTCCTTGCGGGATTG
CCCCGACTCACGCCGGGGCAATGTGCCCTTATTCCTGATTTGACCCGCCTGGTGCCTTGGTGTCCAGATA
ATCCACCTTATCGGCAATGAAGTCGGTCCCGTAGACCGTCTGGCCGTCCTTCTCGTACTTGGTATTCCGA
ATCTTGCCCTGCACGAATACCAGCTCCGCGAAGTCGCTCTTCTTGATGGAGCGCATGGGGACGTGCTTGG
CAATCACGCGCACCCCCCGGCCGTTTTAGCGGCTAAAAAAGTCATGGCTCTGCCCTCGGGCGGACCACGC
CCATCATGACCTTGCCAAGCTCGTCCTGCTTCTCTTCGATCTTCGCCAGCAGGGCGAGGATCGTGGCATC
ACCGAACCGCGCCGTGCGCGGGTCGTCGGTGAGCCAGAGTTTCAGCAGGCCGCCCAGGCGGCCCAGGTCG
CCATTGATGCGGGCCAGCTCGCGGACGTGCTCATAGTCCACGACGCCCGTGATTTTGTAGCCCTGGCCGA
CGGCCAGCAGGTAGGCCTACAGGCTCATGCCGGCCGCCGCCGCCTTTTCCTCAATCGCTCTTCGTTCGTC
TGGAAGGCAGTACACCTTGATAGGTGGGCTGCCCTTCCTGGTTGGCTTGGTTTCATCAGCCATCCGCTTG
CCCTCATCTGTTACGCCGGCGGTAGCCGGCCAGCCTCGCAGAGCAGGATTCCCGTTGAGCACCGCCAGGT
GCGAATAAGGGACAGTGAAGAAGGAACACCCGCTCGCGGGTGGGCCTACTTCACCTATCCTGCCCGGCTG
ACGCCGTTGGATACACCAAGGAAAGTCTACACGAACCCTTTGGCAAAATCCTGTATATCGTGCGAAAAAG
GATGGATATACCGAAAAAATCGCTATAATGACCCCGAAGCAGGGTTATGCAGCGGAAAAGATCCGTCGAC
CCTTTCCGACGCTCACCGGGCTGGTTGCCCTCGCCGCTGGGCTGGCGGCCGTCTATGGCCCTGCAAACGC
GCCAGAAACGCCGTCGAAGCCGTGTGCGAGACACCGCGGCCGCCGGCGTTGTGGATACCTCGCGGAAAAC
TTGGCCCTCACTGACAGATGAGGGGCGGACGTTGACACTTGAGGGGCCGACTCACCCGGCGCGGCGTTGA
CAGATGAGGGGCAGGCTCGATTTCGGCCGGCGACGTGGAGCTGGCCAGCCTCGCAAATCGGCGAAAACGC
CTGATTTTACGCGAGTTTCCCACAGATGATGTGGACAAGCCTGGGGATAAGTGCCCTGCGGTATTGACAC
TTGAGGGGCGCGACTACTGACAGATGAGGGGCGCGATCCTTGACACTTGAGGGGCAGAGTGCTGACAGAT
GAGGGGCGCACCTATTGACATTTGAGGGGCTGTCCACAGGCAGAAAATCCAGCATTTGCAAGGGTTTCCG
CCCGTTTTTCGGCCACCGCTAACCTGTCTTTTAACCTGCTTTTAAACCAATATTTATAAACCTTGTTTTT
AACCAGGGCTGCGCCCTGTGCGCGTGACCGCGCACGCCGAAGGGGGGTGCCCCCCCTTCTCGAACCCTCC
CGGCCCGCTAACGCGGGCCTCCCATCCCCCCAGGGGCTGCGCCCCTCGGCCGCGAACGGCCTCACCCCAA
AAATGGCAGCCAAGCTGACCACTTCTGCGCTCGGCCCTTCCGGCTGGCTGGTTTATTGCTGATAAATCTG
GAGCCGGTGAGCGTGGGTCTCGCGGTATCATTGCAGCACTGGGGCCAGATGGTAAGCCCTCCCGTATCGT
AGTTATCTACACGACGGGGAGTCAGGCAACTATGGATGAACGAAATAGACAGATCGCTGAGATAGGTGCC
TCACTGATTAAGCATTGGTAACTGTCAGACCAAGTTTACTCATATATACTTTAGATTGATTTAAAACTTC
ATTTTTAATTTAAAAGGATCTAGGTGAAGATCCTTTTTGATAATCTCATGACCAAAATCCCTTAACGTGA
GTTTTCGTTCCACTGAGCGTCAGACCCCGTAGAAAAGATCAAAGGATCTTCTTGAGATCCTTTTTTTCTG
CGCGTAATCTGCTGCTTGCAAACAAAAAAACCACCGCTACCAGCGGTGGTTTGTTTGCCGGATCAAGAGC
TACCAACTCTTTTTCCGAAGGTAACTGGCTTCAGCAGAGCGCAGATACCAAATACTGTTCTTCTAGTGTA
GCCGTAGTTAGGCCACCACTTCAAGAACTCTGTAGCACCGCCTACATACCTCGCTCTGCTAATCCTGTTA
CCAGTGGCTGCTGCCAGTGGCGATAAGTCGTGTCTTACCGGGTTGGACTCAAGACGATAGTTACCGGATA
AGGCGCAGCGGTCGGGCTGAACGGGGGGTTCGTGCACACAGCCCAGCTTGGAGCGAACGACCTACACCGA
ACTGAGATACCTACAGCGTGAGCTATGAGAAAGCGCCACGCTTCCCGAAGGGAGAAAGGCGGACAGGTAT
CCGGTAAGCGGCAGGGTCGGAACAGGAGAGCGCACGAGGGAGCTTCCAGGGGGAAACGCCTGGTATCTTT
ATAGTCCTGTCGGGTTTCGCCACCTCTGACTTGAGCGTCGATTTTTGTGATGCTCGTCAGGGGGGCGGAG
CCTATGGAAAAACGCCAGCAACGCGGCCTTTTTACGGTTCCTGGCCTTTTGCTGGCCTTTTGCTCACATG
TTCTTTCCTGCGTTATCCCCTGATTCTGTGGATAACCGTATTACCGCCTTTGAGTGAGCTGATACCGCTC
GCCGCAGCCGAACGACCGAGCGCAGCGAGTCAGTGAGCGAGGAAGCGGAAGAGCGCCCAATACGCAAACC
GCCTCTCCCCGCGCGTTGGCCGATTCATTAATGCAGCTGGCACGACAGGTTTCCCGACTGGAAAGCGGGC
AGTGAGCGCAACGCAATTAATGTGAGTTAGCTCACTCATTAGGCACCCCAGGCTTTACACTTTATGCTTC
CGGCTCGTATGTTGTGTGGAATTGTGAGCGGATAACAATTTCACACAGGAAACAGCTATGACCATGATTA
CGCCAAGCTAGCTTCCCGCTTGGTCGGGCCGCTTCGCGAGGGCCCGTTGACGACAACGGTGCGATGGGTC
CCGGCCCCGGTCAAGACGATGCCAATACGTTGCGACACTACGCCTTGGCACTTTTAGAATTGCCTTATCG
TCCTGATAAGAAATGTCCGACCAGCTAAAGACATCGCGTCCAATCAAAGCCTAGAAAATATAGGCGAAGG
GACGCTAATAAGTCTTTCATAAGACCGCGCAAATCTAAAAATATCCTTAGATTCACGATGCGGCACTTCG
GATGACTTCCGAGCGAGCCTGGAACCTCAGAAAAACGTCTGAGAGATACCGCGGATCTCACACAGGAAAT
TTC
Features (pLannotate 1.2.2; 21 found; start..end, strand, type, name):
    325..347     +  RBS            RBS: efficient ribosome binding site from bacteriophage T7 gene 10 (Olins and Rangwala, 1989)
    408..2144    +  CDS            xoxF: XOXF_PARDE - Protein inferred from homology: Swiss-Prot protein existence level 3. From Paracoccus denitrificans.
   2181..2200    +  CDS            7xHis (fragment): 6xHis affinity tag
   2227..2283    -  misc_feature   MCS: pUC18/19 multiple cloning site
   2280..2437    +  CDS            lacZα (fragment): LacZα fragment of β-galactosidase; lacZ fragment
   2443..2542    -  misc_feature   bom (fragment): basis of mobility region from pBR322
   2644..2679    -  CDS            rop (fragment): Rop protein, which maintains plasmids at low copy number; rop
   2744..3386    -  CDS            TetR (fragment): tetracycline resistance regulatory protein; tetR
   3492..4691    +  CDS            TcR: tetracycline efflux protein; tetA; confers resistance to tetracycline
   4750..4902    -  CDS            tetR (fragment): TETR1_ECOLX - Experimental evidence at protein level: Swiss-Prot protein existence level 1. TetR is the repressor of the tetracycline resistance element; its N-terminal region forms a helix-turn-helix structure and binds DNA. Binding of tetracycline to TetR reduces the repressor affinity for the tetracycline resistance gene (tetA) promoter operator sites. From Escherichia coli.
   4922..6070    -  CDS            trfA: trans-acting replication protein that binds to and activates oriV
   6200..6304    -  CDS            traI (fragment): TRAI6_ECOLX - Experimental evidence at protein level: Swiss-Prot protein existence level 1. The initiation process of transfer DNA synthesis requires the interaction of at least three plasmid-specific components (TraH, I, and J) at the transfer origin resulting in the assembly of a specialised nucleoprotein complex - the relaxosome. Site- and strand-specific cleavage at the transfer origin is dependent on TraI and TraJ. From Escherichia coli.
   6342..6713    -  CDS            traJ: oriT-recognizing protein; traJ
   6746..6855    -  oriT           oriT: incP origin of transfer
   7008..7639    +  rep_origin     oriV: incP origin of replication
   7717..7930    +  CDS            bla(M) (fragment): β-lactamase lacking the signal sequence; bla(M); allows cytosolic expression of β-lactamase
   8102..8690    +  rep_origin     ori: high-copy-number ColE1/pMB1/pBR322/pUC origin of replication
   8873..8965    +  CDS            lacI (fragment): lac repressor; lacI; The lac repressor binds to the lac operator to inhibit transcription in E. coli. This inhibition can be relieved by adding lactose or isopropyl-β-D-thiogalactopyranoside (IPTG).
   8978..8999    +  protein_bind   CAP binding site: CAP binding activates transcription in the presence of cAMP. E. coli catabolite activator protein
   9014..9044    +  promoter       lac promoter: promoter for the E. coli lac operon
   9052..9068    +  protein_bind   lac operator: The lac repressor binds to the lac operator to inhibit transcription in E. coli. This inhibition can be relieved by adding lactose or isopropyl-β-D-thiogalactopyranoside (IPTG). lac repressor encoded by lacI
