[The description below was written by a language model from this plasmid's Addgene catalogue record and pLannotate feature annotations shown in this document.]
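Description:
JGI_018317 is a 9,453-nt broad-host-range bacterial expression plasmid built on the pCM80_PxoxF backbone and catalogued as a synthetic biology vector. It carries two replication systems. One is the IncP (RK2-type) oriV together with trfA, whose product activates oriV and allows maintenance in diverse Gram-negative hosts. The other is a ColE1/pMB1-type ori for propagation in E. coli, where the record lists the plasmid as low copy. Selection is by tetracycline, through the tetA efflux gene (TcR) with adjacent tetR repressor sequence. An IncP oriT with traJ and a traI fragment should allow the plasmid to be mobilised by conjugation when transfer functions are supplied in trans. Fragments of bla, rop, bom, lacI and lacZα are non-functional remnants of the backbone's construction history.

The payload is a synthetic gene, ETSY1_24360, inserted by Gibson cloning. The annotation tool identifies this roughly 1.7-kb open reading frame by homology as an XoxF-type protein, which fits the stated purpose of studying rare earth element-dependent alcohol dehydrogenases. A bacteriophage T7 gene 10 ribosome binding site lies upstream of the coding sequence, and a polyhistidine tag follows it closely, presumably as a C-terminal affinity tag for purification or detection. The backbone name implies that a xoxF promoter drives expression, but no such promoter is annotated in the feature table. The only promoter detected is the lac promoter with its operator and CAP site, which sits upstream across the plasmid's numbering origin. The source organism of the natural gene and the intended expression host are not stated. The plasmid appears to be one of a batch of similar constructs made to express and test candidate lanthanide-dependent dehydrogenases.
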