Addgene plasmid #158836: JGI_018317
Purpose: Rare earth element alcohol dehydrogenases
Depositing lab: Joint Genome Institute. Publication: Rare earth element alcohol dehydrogenases widely occur among globally distributed, numerically abundant and environmentally important microbes. Huang J, Yu Z, Groom J, Cheng JF, Tarver A, Yoshikuni Y, Chistoserdova L. ISME J. 2019 Aug;13(8):2005-2017. doi: 10.1038/s41396-019-0414-z. Epub 2019 Apr 5. PubMed 30952993.
Backbone
  Vector backbone: pCM80_PxoxF
  Vector type: Synthetic Biology
Growth in bacteria
  Bacterial resistance: Tetracycline, 10 μg/mL
  Growth temperature: 37°C
  Growth strain: Top10
  Copy number: Low Copy
Gene/Insert
  Gene/Insert name: ETSY1_24360 (alt name: Batch190_p043)
  Species: Synthetic
  Cloning method: Gibson Cloning
Terms and licenses: Academic/Nonprofit Terms; Industry Terms: Not Available to Industry
Depositor comments: pCM80_PxoxF vector with ETSY1_24360 insert, JGI ICE Registry: https://registry.jgi.doe.gov/entry/18317
How to cite: JGI_018317 was a gift from Joint Genome Institute (Addgene plasmid # 158836 ; http://n2t.net/addgene:158836 ; RRID:Addgene_158836)
