>Addgene plasmid #158836 | JGI_018317 | depositor partial sequence | sequence record 306546 | gene insert with vector overlaps
GACTTGTCGGAGGAATCCTCTAGAAATAATTTTGTTTAACTTTAAGAAGGAGATATACCATGAACCAACG
CCATGTCACGGGCTTTATCGTCGCGCTCGCTATCGTCGGCATGCTCCTGGCGTCAGGGGCGATGGCCAAC
GATGAGCTGAAGCGCCTGCAGAAGGATCCGGGGCAGTGGGTCATCGCGCGCGGCAACTACGCCGGCTGGG
GCTACTCCCCGCTCAAGCAGATCAACACCCTGAACGCCAAGAAGCTCCGCGTCGCCTGGACCTTCAGCAC
CGGTGCCCTTCGCGGGCACGAAGGGGCCCCACTCGTGGTCGGGAACACGATGTACGTGCACAGCGCGTAC
CCCAACCACGTGTACGCCCTTGACCTCACGAAGCAGCCGTACGAGATTAAGTGGCGCTATACGCCGAAGC
AGGACCCGCGCGCCGTGCCGGTCGCCTGCTGCGACGTCGTCCACCGCGGCCTGAACTACGTTGAGGGCAA
GATCCTCATGATCACCCTGGACGGCCAAGTCATCGGACTCGACGTCAACACCGGGAAGGAGCTTTGGAAG
GCCAAGAACGCCGATCCCACCAAGGGGGCCACGATGACCGGCGCCGGCATCGTGATCAACGATAAGTTTA
TTGTGCCGGTCTCGGGCGGCGAGTTCGGGGTGCGGGGTCACGTCACCGCGTACAATATCAACACGGGCGA
GCGCGTGTGGCGGGCCTACTCCACCGGCCCCGACGAGGAGCTGCTGCTGGCGGACAATTTCAACGAGGCC
CACCCCGAATACGGGCGCTTCGGCGAGGGCACGAAGACCTGGCCGGGCGAGGAGTGGAAAACGGGCGGCG
GCACGACGTGGGGCTGGTATACGTACGACCCGGAGCTACATTTGTTCTATTACAGCACGGGCAACCCGGG
GACCTGGAACCCGAGTCAGAGGAAGGGGGACAATAAGTGGTCCATGACGATCTGGGCCCGCGATCCGGAT
ACTGGCAAGGCGACCTGGGCGTACCAGATGACCCCCTGGGATGCCTGGGACTATGACGGCGTCAACGAGA
GCGTCCTGGTCGATCTGCCGTTCAACGGTAGTACCAAGAAGGCCCTCGTCCACTTCGACCGCAATGGGTT
CGGCTACACCATGGACCGGACCGACGGCACCCTGCTTACCGTCGAGCCCTTCTCCTACGTCAACTGGGCG
ACCGGAATCGACAAGAAGACCGGTCGGCCCATCGAGGATCCGGAGAAGCGCACCCGCGCCGGCGAGGATA
TCAAGAACATCTGCCCCAGCGCGATGGGCGGTAAGGACCAGCAGCCGTCAGCCTACTCCCCGCACACGGG
CCTGTTCTACGTGCCCACGAATCACCTGTGCATGGACTACGAGGGGGTCGAGGTCAAGTACACGGCGGGC
GCCCCGTACGTGGGCGCCAACGTGAAGATCTACGGCGGCCCGGGCGGCCACCACGGCGAGTTCCTCGCCT
GGGATCCGGTGCAGGGCAAGCGGGTCTGGGGTATCAAGGAACAGTTCCCGGTCTGGTCGGGGGTCCTGAC
GACGGGCGGCAACGTCGTGTTCTATGGTACCATGGATGGCTGGTTCAAGGCCGTCAACGCGCATACCGGC
GAGGTGCTCTGGAAGAACAAGGTTGGCTCGGGCATCATCGCCGCGCCGATGTCCTATATCGGACCCTCCG
ATGGCAAGCAGTACGTGGCAGTGTACTCCGGCGTCGGTGGCTGGTTCGGCCTCCCGATCGCCGCGAACCT
CCCCCCGACGGACCCGTACGGCGCGCTGGGCGCCGTCAACGCGGTCCAGACCAGCGGTCTCCATAAGGCC
ACCACCCTCGGCGGTATGCTCTATGTCTACTCCATCGACGCCGAAAACCTCTATTTTCAGGGACATCATC
ACCATCACCATCACCACTGACAGCT
